Addgene plasmid #209094: Combined γB2FL-FRET probe
Purpose: mTurquoise2- and mVenus-inserted PcdhgB2 full length (FL)
Depositing lab: Takeharu Nagai. Depositing organization: The University of Osaka. Publication: Visualization of trans homophilic interaction of clustered protocadherin in neurons. Hoshino N, Kanadome T, Takasugi T, Itoh M, Kaneko R, Inoue YU, Inoue T, Hirabayashi T, Watanabe M, Matsuda T, Nagai T, Tarusawa E, Yagi T. Proc Natl Acad Sci U S A. 2023 Sep 19;120(38):e2301003120. doi: 10.1073/pnas.2301003120. Epub 2023 Sep 11. PubMed 37695902.
Backbone
  Vector backbone: pCX
  Backbone size w/o insert (bp): 4778
  Vector type: Mammalian Expression
Growth in bacteria
  Bacterial resistance: Ampicillin, 100 μg/mL
  Growth temperature: 37°C
  Growth strain: DH5alpha
  Copy number: High Copy
Gene/Insert
  Gene/Insert name: PcdhgB2
  Species: M. musculus (mouse)
  Insert size (bp): 4263
  Entrez Gene: Pcdhgb2
  Promoter: Chicken β-actin
  Tag / fusion protein: PA tag (C terminal on insert)
  Cloning method: Restriction Enzyme; 5′ cloning site EcoRI (not destroyed); 3′ cloning site EcoRI (not destroyed)
  Sequencing primers: 5′ CTTCTGGCGTGTGACCGG; 3′ CCATATGTCCTTCCGAGTG
Terms and licenses: Academic/Nonprofit Terms; Industry Terms: Not Available to Industry
How to cite: Combined γB2FL-FRET probe was a gift from Takeharu Nagai (Addgene plasmid # 209094 ; http://n2t.net/addgene:209094 ; RRID:Addgene_209094)
