[The description below was written by a language model from this plasmid's Addgene catalogue record and pLannotate feature annotations shown in this document.]
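Description:
Combined γB2FL-FRET probe is a mammalian expression plasmid built on the pCX backbone that encodes full-length mouse protocadherin γB2 (Pcdhgb2) carrying two inserted fluorescent proteins, mTurquoise2 and mVenus, with a PA epitope tag at the C terminus. Transcription is driven by the CAG-type arrangement characteristic of pCX: the human CMV immediate-early enhancer, the chicken β-actin promoter and a chimeric chicken β-actin/rabbit β-globin intron. It is terminated by the rabbit β-globin polyadenylation signal, and the short HBB fragment annotated just upstream of that signal is most likely part of this globin 3′ region. The insert of about 4.3 kb was cloned between EcoRI sites that remain intact. In bacteria the plasmid replicates from a high-copy ColE1/pUC-type origin and is selected with ampicillin through the β-lactamase gene. The backbone also retains an SV40 origin and poly(A) signal plus remnants of lac regulatory sequence, and no mammalian selection marker is annotated.

The automated feature table marks mTurquoise2 near the start of the coding region, followed by a long open reading frame matched to the related human protein PCDHGB1. This match presumably reflects homology to the mouse γB2 sequence. mVenus is not annotated separately, so its exact insertion position cannot be read from the record, although the length of that span is consistent with it lying inside the protocadherin sequence.

mTurquoise2 and mVenus form a cyan/yellow donor–acceptor pair for Förster resonance energy transfer, so placing both in one protocadherin molecule yields a single-construct FRET reporter. The associated publication concerns visualizing trans homophilic interactions of clustered protocadherins in neurons, which indicates that the probe is meant for imaging γB2 homophilic binding between expressing cells.
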