Features (pLannotate 1.2.2; 18 found; start..end, strand, type, name):
      5..384     +  enhancer       CMV enhancer: human cytomegalovirus immediate early enhancer
    386..661     +  promoter       chicken β-actin promoter: No description available
    662..1678    +  intron         chimeric intron: chimera between introns from chicken β-actin and rabbit β-globin
   1934..2641    +  CDS            mTurquoise2: mTurquoise2 is a basic (constitutively fluorescent) cyan fluorescent protein published in 2012, derived from Aequorea victoria. It is reported to be a rapidly-maturing monomer with very low acid sensitivity.
   2624..5944    +  CDS            PCDHGB1: PCDGD_HUMAN - Experimental evidence at protein level: Swiss-Prot protein existence level 1. Potential calcium-dependent cell-adhesion protein. May be involved in the establishment and maintenance of specific neuronal connections in the brain. From Homo sapiens (Human).
   5984..6061    +  CDS            HBB (fragment): HBB_PONPY - Experimental evidence at transcript level: Swiss-Prot protein existence level 2. Involved in oxygen transport from the lung to the various peripheral tissues. From Pongo pygmaeus (Bornean orangutan).
   6132..6187    +  polyA_signal   β-globin poly(A) signal: rabbit β-globin polyadenylation signal (Gil and Proudfoot, 1987)
   6572..6588    -  protein_bind   lac operator: The lac repressor binds to the lac operator to inhibit transcription in E. coli. This inhibition can be relieved by adding lactose or isopropyl-β-D-thiogalactopyranoside (IPTG). lac repressor encoded by lacI
   6596..6626    -  promoter       lac promoter: promoter for the E. coli lac operon
   6641..6662    -  protein_bind   CAP binding site: CAP binding activates transcription in the presence of cAMP. E. coli catabolite activator protein
   6675..6714    -  CDS            lacI (fragment): lac repressor; lacI; The lac repressor binds to the lac operator to inhibit transcription in E. coli. This inhibition can be relieved by adding lactose or isopropyl-β-D-thiogalactopyranoside (IPTG).
   6721..6743    +  promoter       SV40 promoter (fragment): SV40 enhancer and early promoter
   6767..6902    +  rep_origin     SV40 ori: SV40 origin of replication
   6922..7056    +  polyA_signal   SV40 poly(A) signal: SV40 polyadenylation signal
   7058..7112    -  CDS            lacI (fragment): lac repressor; lacI; The lac repressor binds to the lac operator to inhibit transcription in E. coli. This inhibition can be relieved by adding lactose or isopropyl-β-D-thiogalactopyranoside (IPTG).
   7295..7883    -  rep_origin     ori: high-copy-number ColE1/pMB1/pBR322/pUC origin of replication
   8054..8914    -  CDS            AmpR: β-lactamase; bla; confers resistance to ampicillin, carbenicillin, and related antibiotics
   8915..9019    -  promoter       AmpR promoter: bla
>Addgene plasmid #209094 | Combined γB2FL-FRET probe | addgene full sequence | sequence record 417738 | Addgene NGS Result
GGTCGACATTGATTATTGACTAGTTATTAATAGTAATCAATTACGGGGTCATTAGTTCATAGCCCATATA
TGGAGTTCCGCGTTACATAACTTACGGTAAATGGCCCGCCTGGCTGACCGCCCAACGACCCCCGCCCATT
GACGTCAATAATGACGTATGTTCCCATAGTAACGCCAATAGGGACTTTCCATTGACGTCAATGGGTGGAG
TATTTACGGTAAACTGCCCACTTGGCAGTACATCAAGTGTATCATATGCCAAGTACGCCCCCTATTGACG
TCAATGACGGTAAATGGCCCGCCTGGCATTATGCCCAGTACATGACCTTATGGGACTTTCCTACTTGGCA
GTACATCTACGTATTAGTCATCGCTATTACCATGGTCGAGGTGAGCCCCACGTTCTGCTTCACTCTCCCC
ATCTCCCCCCCCTCCCCACCCCCAATTTTGTATTTATTTATTTTTTAATTATTTTGTGCAGCGATGGGGG
CGGGGGGGGGGGGGGSGSGCGCCAGGSGGGGGGGGGGGGGGGGAGGGGGGGGGSGGGGSGAGGCGGAGAG
GTGCGGCGGCAGCCAATCAGAGCGGCGCGCTCCGAAAGTTTCCTTTTATGGCGAGGCGGCGGCGGCGGCG
GCCCTATAAAAAGCGAAGCGCGCGGCGGGCGGGAGTCGCTGCGCGCTGCCTTCGCCCCGTGCCCCGCTCC
GCCGCCGCCTCGCGCCGCCCGCCCCGGCTCTGACTGACCGCGTTACTCCCACAGGTGAGCGGGCGGGACG
GCCCTTCTCCTCCGGGCTGTAATTAGCGCTTGGTTTAATGACGGCTTGTTTCTTTTCTGTGGCTGCGTGA
AAGCCTTGAGGGGCTCCGGGAGGGCCCTTTGTGCGGGGGGAGCGGCTCGGGGGGTGCGTGCGTGTGTGTG
TGCGTGGGGAGCGCCGCGTGCGGCTCCGCGCTGCCCGGCGGCTGTGAGCGCTGCGGGCGCGGCGCGGGGC
TTTGTGCGCTCCGCAGTGTGCGCGAGGGGAGCGCGGCCGGGGGCGGTGCCCCGCGGTGCGGGGGGGGCTG
CGAGGGGAACAAAGGCTGCGTGCGGGGTGTGTGCGTGGGGGGGTGAGCAGGGGGTGTGGGCGCGTCGGTC
GGGCTGCAACCCCCCCTGCACCCCCCTCCCCGAGTTGCTGAGCACGGCCCGGCTTCGGGTGCGGGGCTCC
GTACGGGGCGTGGCGCGGGGCTCGCCGTGCCGGGCGGGGGGTGGCGGCAGGTGGGGGTGCCGGGCGGGGC
GGGGCCGCCTCGGGCCGGGGRGGGCTCGGGGGAGGGGCGCGGCGGCCCCCGGAGCGCCGGCGGCTGTCGA
GGCGCGGCGAGCCGCAGCCATTGCCTTTTATGGTAATCGTGCGAGAGGGCGCAGGGACTTCCTTTGTCCC
AAATCTGTGCGGAGCCGAAATCTGGGAGGCGCCGCCGCACCCCCTCTAGCGGGCGCGGGGCGAAGCGGTG
CGGCGCCGGCAGGAAGGAAATGGGCGGGGAGGGCCTTCGTGCGTCGCCGCGCCGCCGTCCCCTTCTCCCT
CTCCAGCCTCGGGGCTGTCCGCGGGGGGACGGCTGCCTTCGGGGGGGACGGGGCAGGGCGGGGTTCGGCT
TCTGGCGTGTGACCGGCGGCTCTAGAGCCTCTGCTAACCATGTTCATGCCTTCTTCTTTTTCCTACAGCT
CCTGGGCAACGTGCTGGTTATTGTGCTGTCTCATCATTTTGGCAAAGAATTCGCCACCATGAGGAGGGGC
TCTGGGAGCGGTCCGGCCTGGTGGCTGCAGGTACTGTCGCCTTTCCTGTTGCTTTTGTTCCACGGAGCTC
TCGCGGATCAGATCCGCTACTCCATTCCCGAGGAGCTGGCCAAGAACTCGATAGTAGGAAACCTCGCAAG
GGATCTGGGGCTCAGTGTCCAGGCTAGCGGTGGCGGTGGTTCCGTGAGCAAGGGCGAGGAGCTGTTCACC
GGGGTGGTGCCCATCCTGGTCGAGCTGGACGGCGACGTAAACGGCCACAAGTTCAGCGTGTCCGGCGAGG
GCGAGGGCGATGCCACCTACGGCAAGCTGACCCTGAAGTTCATCTGCACCACCGGCAAGCTGCCCGTGCC
CTGGCCCACCCTCGTGACCACCCTGAGCTGGGGCGTGCAGTGCTTCGCCCGCTACCCCGACCACATGAAG
CAGCACGACTTCTTCAAGTCCGCCATGCCCGAAGGCTACGTCCAGGAGCGTACCATCTTCTTCAAGGACG
ACGGCAACTACAAGACCCGCGCCGAGGTGAAGTTCGAGGGCGACACCCTGGTGAACCGCATCGAGCTGAA
GGGCATCGACTTCAAGGAGGACGGCAACATCCTGGGGCACAAGCTGGAGTACAACTACTTCAGCGACAAC
GTCTATATCACCGCCGACAAGCAGAAGAACGGCATCAAGGCCAACTTCAAGATCCGCCACAACATCGAGG
ACGGCGGCGTGCAGCTCGCCGACCACTACCAGCAGAACACCCCCATCGGCGACGGCCCCGTGCTGCTGCC
CGACAACCACTACCTGAGCACCCAGTCCAAGCTGAGCAAAGACCCCAACGAGAAGCGCGATCACATGGTC
CTGCTGGAGTTCGTGACCGCCGCCGGGATCACTCTCGGCGCTAGCAATCTGCCCACCCGGAAGCTAAGGG
TCAGCGCAGAGAAGGATTATTTTACTGTAAATCCAGAGAGTGGGGACTTACTTGTGGGTGACAGAATAGA
CAGAGAGCAGGTTTGCGGGAAGCAGCCTCAGTGTGTTTTGGAGTTCGATATTGTCGCTGAGAAGCCCTTA
AATATTTTCCACGTAGCTGTAATTCTTCAGGATGTGAACGACAACGCTCCTCTATTCAAACAGAGTGAGG
TTGATTTAAACATTGGAGAGTCCACCAGACCAGGTAAAGCATTTCCATTGGATCCAGCCCTCGATTTAGA
TGCTGGTTCTAATTCTCTGCAAAAATACTATCTCACTGACAATGAATACTTTGAAGTCACGGAGAAAGAG
ACCCCAGATGGACGTAAATATCCTGAGTTGATTCTAAAACGTTTTCTGGACAGAGAAGAGCATAATTTTC
ACCAACTGGTCCTCACGGCTGTGGATGGGGGAGATCCTCCCCGAAGTGGCACCACCCAGATCCGAATCCA
AGTCACAGACATCAATGATAACCCGCCAATGTTCAGCCAGGATGTGTTCAGTGTCACCCTTCGGGAGGAT
GTACCACCAGGCTTCTCCGTGCTTCAGGTGACAGCCACCGACCAGGACGAGGGTGTCAATGCAGAAATCA
CCTACGCTTTTCACAATGTGGATGAACAAGTGGAACGGATTTTTAACTTAGACAAGAGAACAGGAGAAAT
CACGACAAAGGATAATTTGGATTTCGAGACAGCTAAGAGTTACACCCTGAATGTAGAAGCAAAAGATCCC
GGAGACCTAGCATCCCATTGTAGTATCCAAGTGAAAATTCTGGATGAGAATGATTGTGTACCGGAAGTAA
TTGTGACGTCAGTATTTACCCCCCTACCAGAAGATTCTCCACTAGGAACAGTCATCGCCTTGATAAAAAC
CAGAGACAGAGACTCTGGAGAAAATGGAGACGTCTACTGCCATGTGTTGGGAAATGAAGGGTTTGTATTG
AAATCTTCTTCGAAGAATTATTACAAACTAGTGACAGACAGAACTCTAGACCGGGAGGCGATACCGGAAT
ACAACGTCACCATTGTAGCTGCCGATAGGGGTAAGCCCCCGCTCTCCTCTAACGTAATCATCACTCTCCA
TATCTCAGATGTCAACGACAATGCACCGGTTTTTCACCAGGCCTCCTACTTGGTCCATGTGGCTGAGAAC
AACCCACCTGGAACCTCCATTGCTCAAGTCAGTGCTTCTGACCCGGATTTGGGATCCAATGGCCTCATTT
CCTACTCCATCATAGCCAGCGACCTAGAGCCAAGGGCACTATCGGCTAGCGGCGAGGAGCTGTTCACCGG
GGTGGTGCCCATCCTGGTCGAGCTGGACGGCGACGTAAACGGCCACAAGTTCAGCGTGTCCGGCGAGGGC
GAGGGCGATGCCACCTACGGCAAGCTGACCCTGAAGCTGATCTGCACCACCGGCAAGCTGCCCGTGCCCT
GGCCCACCCTCGTGACCACCCTGGGCTACGGCCTGCAGTGCTTCGCCCGCTACCCCGACCACATGAAGCA
GCACGACTTCTTCAAGTCCGCCATGCCCGAAGGCTACGTCCAGGAGCGCACCATCTTCTTCAAGGACGAC
GGCAACTACAAGACCCGCGCCGAGGTGAAGTTCGAGGGCGACACCCTGGTGAACCGCATCGAGCTGAAGG
GCATCGACTTCAAGGAGGACGGCAACATCCTGGGGCACAAGCTGGAGTACAACTACAACAGCCACAACGT
CTATATCACCGCCGACAAGCAGAAGAACGGCATCAAGGCCAACTTCAAGATCCGCCACAACATCGAGGAC
GGCGGCGTGCAGCTCGCCGACCACTACCAGCAGAACACCCCCATCGGCGACGGCCCCGTGCTGCTGCCCG
ACAACCACTACCTGAGCTACCAGTCCAAGCTGAGCAAAGACCCCAACGAGAAGCGCGATCACATGGTCCT
GCTGGAGTTCGTGACCGCCGCCGGGATCCCACCCCCTGCTAGCTCCTTCGTGTCCGTGAACCAGGACAGT
GGAGTGGTGTTCGCGCAGCGCGCCTTCGACCACGAGCAGCTGCGCTCCTTCCAGCTGACACTACAGGCGC
GGGACCACGGATCGCCCACACTCAGTGCCAATGTGAGCATGCGTGTGCTGGTGGGCGACCGCAACGACAA
CGCGCCACGCGTGCTGTATCCCACACTTGAGCCCGACGGCTCTGCGCTCTTCGACATGGTGCCGCGCGCT
GCCGAGCCCGGATACCTGGTCACCAAGGTGGTGGCTGTGGATGCAGACTCCGGACACAATGCCTGGCTAT
CTTACCACGTGCTGCAGGCCAGCGATCCCGGGCTCTTCAGCCTGGGACTGCGCACAGGCGAGGTGCGCAC
AGCGCGTGCCCTGGGAGACAGGGACTCAGCGCGGCAGCGCCTTCTGGTCGCTGTGCGTGATGGTGGACAG
CCACCGCTCTCCGCTACAGCCACGCTGCACCTCATCTTCGCTGACAGCCTGCAGGAGGTCCTGCCAGACC
TCAGCGATGACCCTCTACCATCTGACCCTCAGAGTGAGCTTCAGTTTTACCTGGTGGTGGCCTTGGCCCT
GATCTCAGTACTCTTCCTCCTGTCGGTGATTCTGGCTATTGCCCTGCGTCTGAGACACTCCTCCAGATCA
GCTGCCTGGGGCTGCTTTCAACCTGGCCTCAGCTCTAACCTTGCGACTGGAGTTCTCCCCAATTACAATG
AGGGGACTTTACCTTATTCCTACAATGTGTGTATTGCCTCACAGTCAGCTAAGACAGAGTTTAATTTTCT
CAATGTGACTCCGGAAGTTGCTCCTCAGGACCTCCTCTGCGGCGACGACTCTTGGGTACCAGGTACTCTT
GGAGACACTGACGTTCCGTTTGTCTCGGATTCTATCTCAAAGCAAGCCCCGCCCAACACTGACTGGCGTT
TCTCTCAAGCCCAGAGACCCGGCACGAGCGGATCCCAAAATGGTGATGAAACTGGCACCTGGCCCAACAA
CCAGTTTGATACAGAGATGCTGCAAGCCATGATCTTGGCCTCTGCCAGCGAAGCTGCTGATGGGAGCTCT
ACCCTGGGAGGGGGCGCTGGCACCATGGGTCTGAGCGCTCGATACGGACCCCAGTTTACCCTGCAGCACG
TGCCTGACTACCGCCAGAACGTGTACATCCCTGGCAGCAATGCCACGCTGACCAATGCCGCTGGCAAACG
AGATGGCAAGGCTCCAGCAGGTGGTAATGGCAACAAGAAGAAATCGGGCAAGAAAGAGAAGAAGGGCGTT
GCCATGCCAGGTGCCGAAGATGATGTGGTGTGAGAATTCACTCCTCAGGTGCAGGCTGCCTATCAGAAGG
TGGTGGCTGGTGTGGCCAATGCCCTGGCTCACAAATACCACTGAGATCTTTTTCCCTCTGCCAAAAATTA
TGGGGACATCATGAAGCCCCTTGAGCATCTGACTTCTGGCTAATAAAGGAAATTTATTTTCATTGCAATA
GTGTGTTGGAATTTTTTGTGTCTCTCACTCGGAAGGACATATGGGAGGGCAAATCATTTAAAACATCAGA
ATGAGTATTTGGTTTAGAGTTTGGCAACATATGCCCATATGCTGGCTGCCATGAACAAAGGTTGGCTATA
AAGAGGTCATCAGTATATGAAACAGCCCCCTGCTGTCCATTCCTTATTCCATAGAAAAGCCTTGACTTGA
GGTTAGATTTTTTTTATATTTTGTTTTGTGTTATTTTTTTCTTTAACATCCCTAAAATTTTCCTTACATG
TTTTACTAGCCAGATTTTTCCTCCTCTCCTGACTACTCCCAGTCATAGCTGTCCCTCTTCTCTTATGGAG
ATCCCTCGACCTGCAGCCCAAGCTTGGCGTAATCATGGTCATAGCTGTTTCCTGTGTGAAATTGTTATCC
GCTCACAATTCCACACAACATACGAGCCGGAAGCATAAAGTGTAAAGCCTGGGGTGCCTAATGAGTGAGC
TAACTCACATTAATTGCGTTGCGCTCACTGCCCGCTTTCCAGTCGGGAAACCTGTCGTGCCAGCGGATCC
GCATCTCAATTAGTCAGCAACCATAGTCCCGCCCCTAACTCCGCCCATCCCGCCCCTAACTCCGCCCAGT
TCCGCCCATTCTCCGCCCCATGGCTGACTAATTTTTTTTATTTATGCAGAGGCCGAGGCCGCCTCGGCCT
CTGAGCTATTCCAGAAGTAGTGAGGAGGCTTTTTTGGAGGCCTAGGCTTTTGCAAAAAGCTAACTTGTTT
ATTGCAGCTTATAATGGTTACAAATAAAGCAATAGCATCACAAATTTCACAAATAAAGCATTTTTTTCAC
TGCATTCTAGTTGTGGTTTGTCCAAACTCATCAATGTATCTTATCATGTCTGGATCCGCTGCATTAATGA
ATCGGCCAACGCGCGGGGAGAGGCGGTTTGCGTATTGGGCGCTCTTCCGCTTCCTCGCTCACTGACTCGC
TGCGCTCGGTCGTTCGGCTGCGGCGAGCGGTATCAGCTCACTCAAAGGCGGTAATACGGTTATCCACAGA
ATCAGGGGATAACGCAGGAAAGAACATGTGAGCAAAAGGCCAGCAAAAGGCCAGGAACCGTAAAAAGGCC
GCGTTGCTGGCGTTTTTCCATAGGCTCCGCCCCCCTGACGAGCATCACAAAAATCGACGCTCAAGTCAGA
GGTGGCGAAACCCGACAGGACTATAAAGATACCAGGCGTTTCCCCCTGGAAGCTCCCTCGTGCGCTCTCC
TGTTCCGACCCTGCCGCTTACCGGATACCTGTCCGCCTTTCTCCCTTCGGGAAGCGTGGCGCTTTCTCAT
AGCTCACGCTGTAGGTATCTCAGTTCGGTGTAGGTCGTTCGCTCCAAGCTGGGCTGTGTGCACGAACCCC
CCGTTCAGCCCGACCGCTGCGCCTTATCCGGTAACTATCGTCTTGAGTCCAACCCGGTAAGACACGACTT
ATCGCCACTGGCAGCAGCCACTGGTAACAGGATTAGCAGAGCGAGGTATGTAGGCGGTGCTACAGAGTTC
TTGAAGTGGTGGCCTAACTACGGCTACACTAGAAGAACAGTATTTGGTATCTGCGCTCTGCTGAAGCCAG
TTACCTTCGGAAAAAGAGTTGGTAGCTCTTGATCCGGCAAACAAACCACCGCTGGTAGCGGTGGTTTTTT
TGTTTGCAAGCAGCAGATTACGCGCAGAAAAAAAGGATCTCAAGAAGATCCTTTGATCTTTTCTACGGGG
TCTGACGCTCAGTGGAACGAAAACTCACGTTAAGGGATTTTGGTCATGAGATTATCAAAAAGGATCTTCA
CCTAGATCCTTTTAAATTAAAAATGAAGTTTTAAATCAATCTAAAGTATATATGAGTAAACTTGGTCTGA
CAGTTACCAATGCTTAATCAGTGAGGCACCTATCTCAGCGATCTGTCTATTTCGTTCATCCATAGTTGCC
TGACTCCCCGTCGTGTAGATAACTACGATACGGGAGGGCTTACCATCTGGCCCCAGTGCTGCAATGATAC
CGCGAGACCCACGCTCACCGGCTCCAGATTTATCAGCAATAAACCAGCCAGCCGGAAGGGCCGAGCGCAG
AAGTGGTCCTGCAACTTTATCCGCCTCCATCCAGTCTATTAATTGTTGCCGGGAAGCTAGAGTAAGTAGT
TCGCCAGTTAATAGTTTGCGCAACGTTGTTGCCATTGCTACAGGCATCGTGGTGTCACGCTCGTCGTTTG
GTATGGCTTCATTCAGCTCCGGTTCCCAACGATCAAGGCGAGTTACATGATCCCCCATGTTGTGCAAAAA
AGCGGTTAGCTCCTTCGGTCCTCCGATCGTTGTCAGAAGTAAGTTGGCCGCAGTGTTATCACTCATGGTT
ATGGCAGCACTGCATAATTCTCTTACTGTCATGCCATCCGTAAGATGCTTTTCTGTGACTGGTGAGTACT
CAACCAAGTCATTCTGAGAATAGTGTATGCGGCGACCGAGTTGCTCTTGCCCGGCGTCAATACGGGATAA
TACCGCGCCACATAGCAGAACTTTAAAAGTGCTCATCATTGGAAAACGTTCTTCGGGGCGAAAACTCTCA
AGGATCTTACCGCTGTTGAGATCCAGTTCGATGTAACCCACTCGTGCACCCAACTGATCTTCAGCATCTT
TTACTTTCACCAGCGTTTCTGGGTGAGCAAAAACAGGAAGGCAAAATGCCGCAAAAAAGGGAATAAGGGC
GACACGGAAATGTTGAATACTCATACTCTTCCTTTTTCAATATTATTGAAGCATTTATCAGGGTTATTGT
CTCATGAGCGGATACATATTTGAATGTATTTAGAAAAATAAACAAATAGGGGTTCCGCGCACATTTCCCC
GAAAAGTGCCACCTG
